Addgene plasmid #215632: pGAL4-DBD-S6Y_AroPATCHY3
Purpose: For overexpression of Gal4-DBD S6Y AroPATCHY 3
Depositing lab: Denes Hnisz. Depositing organization: Max Planck Institute for Molecular Genetics. Publication: An activity-specificity trade-off encoded in human transcription factors. Naderi J, Magalhaes AP, Kibar G, Stik G, Zhang Y, Mackowiak SD, Wieler HM, Rossi F, Buschow R, Christou-Kent M, Alcoverro-Bertran M, Graf T, Vingron M, Hnisz D. Nat Cell Biol. 2024 Aug;26(8):1309-1321. doi: 10.1038/s41556-024-01411-0. Epub 2024 Jul 5. PubMed 38969762.
Backbone
  Vector backbone: pGAL4-DBD-MCS
  Vector type: Mammalian Expression
Growth in bacteria
  Bacterial resistance: Ampicillin, 100 μg/mL
  Growth temperature: 37°C
  Growth strain: DH5alpha
  Copy number: High Copy
Gene/Insert
  Gene/Insert name: S6Y AroPATCHY 3
  Species: H. sapiens (human)
  Cloning method: Gibson Cloning
Terms and licenses: Academic/Nonprofit Terms; Industry Terms: Not Available to Industry
How to cite: pGAL4-DBD-S6Y_AroPATCHY3 was a gift from Denes Hnisz (Addgene plasmid # 215632 ; http://n2t.net/addgene:215632 ; RRID:Addgene_215632)
