[The description below was written by a language model from this plasmid's Addgene catalogue record and pLannotate feature annotations shown in this document.]
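Description:
pGAL4-DBD-S6Y_AroPATCHY3 is a mammalian expression plasmid of about 6.2 kb, built on the pGAL4-DBD-MCS backbone, for overexpressing a fusion of the yeast GAL4 DNA-binding domain to a human-derived sequence called S6Y AroPATCHY 3. In E. coli it replicates from a high-copy ColE1/pUC-type origin and is selected with ampicillin through the AmpR (β-lactamase) gene and its own promoter. An f1 origin is also present, along with small lac promoter/operator, lacI and bom remnants that are carried over from the vector lineage.

The expression cassette uses the CMV immediate early enhancer and promoter, followed by a T7 promoter, the GAL4 DNA-binding domain coding sequence, and a bovine growth hormone polyadenylation signal. The insert itself was not annotated by the feature-calling tool. It presumably occupies the roughly 300-nucleotide unannotated stretch between the end of the GAL4 domain and the reverse-oriented SP6 promoter, where it was introduced by Gibson cloning. The record does not define the insert beyond its name and human origin, so the parent protein and the exact nature of the variant are not stated. A separate SV40 early promoter drives a neomycin phosphotransferase gene with an SV40 poly(A) signal, which would allow G418 selection of transfected mammalian cells. A short ble fragment follows this gene and is likely non-functional.

GAL4-DBD fusions of this kind are typically co-transfected with a reporter carrying GAL4 binding (UAS) sites, so that the transcriptional activity of the tethered sequence can be measured independently of its native DNA binding. This fits the associated study of activity and specificity in human transcription factors, although the record states the purpose only as overexpression.
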