Features (pLannotate 1.2.2; 21 found; start..end, strand, type, name):
      1..380     +  enhancer       CMV enhancer: human cytomegalovirus immediate early enhancer
    381..584     +  promoter       CMV promoter: human cytomegalovirus (CMV) immediate early promoter
    580..613     +  LTR            5' LTR (truncated) (fragment): truncated 5' long terminal repeat (LTR) from HIV-1
    629..647     +  promoter       T7 promoter: promoter for bacteriophage T7 RNA polymerase
    710..1150    +  CDS            GAL4 DNA binding domain: DNA binding domain of the GAL4 transcriptional activator; Saccharomyces cerevisiae GAL4 (truncated)
   1473..1491    -  promoter       SP6 promoter: promoter for bacteriophage SP6 RNA polymerase
   1517..1741    +  polyA_signal   bGH poly(A) signal: bovine growth hormone polyadenylation signal
   1745..1766    +  promoter       SV40 promoter (fragment): SV40 enhancer and early promoter
   1787..2215    +  rep_origin     f1 ori (sequence partly withheld): f1 bacteriophage origin of replication; arrow indicates direction of (+) strand synthesis
   2229..2558    +  promoter       SV40 promoter: SV40 enhancer and early promoter
   2625..3416    +  CDS            neo: KKA2_KLEPN - Also known as kan, nptII. Experimental evidence at protein level: Swiss-Prot protein existence level 1. Resistance to kanamycin, neomycin, paromomycin, ribostamycin, butirosin and gentamicin B. From Klebsiella pneumoniae.
   3440..3598    +  CDS            ble (fragment): BLE_KLEPN - Experimental evidence at protein level: Swiss-Prot protein existence level 1. Binding protein with a strong affinity to the bleomycin family of antibiotics. Binds to CL990; an antimitotic-antibiotic compound. From Klebsiella pneumoniae.
   3593..3714    +  polyA_signal   SV40 poly(A) signal: SV40 polyadenylation signal
   3787..3803    -  protein_bind   lac operator: The lac repressor binds to the lac operator to inhibit transcription in E. coli. This inhibition can be relieved by adding lactose or isopropyl-β-D-thiogalactopyranoside (IPTG). lac repressor encoded by lacI
   3811..3841    -  promoter       lac promoter: promoter for the E. coli lac operon
   3856..3877    -  protein_bind   CAP binding site: CAP binding activates transcription in the presence of cAMP. E. coli catabolite activator protein
   3890..3982    -  CDS            lacI (fragment): lac repressor; lacI; The lac repressor binds to the lac operator to inhibit transcription in E. coli. This inhibition can be relieved by adding lactose or isopropyl-β-D-thiogalactopyranoside (IPTG).
   4165..4753    -  rep_origin     ori: high-copy-number ColE1/pMB1/pBR322/pUC origin of replication
   4924..5784    -  CDS            AmpR: β-lactamase; bla; confers resistance to ampicillin, carbenicillin, and related antibiotics
   5785..5889    -  promoter       AmpR promoter: bla
   5948..6000    -  misc_feature   bom (fragment): basis of mobility region from pBR322
>Addgene plasmid #215632 | pGAL4-DBD-S6Y_AroPATCHY3 | addgene full sequence | sequence record 426932 | Addgene NGS Result
GACATTGATTATTGACTAGTTATTAATAGTAATCAATTACGGGGTCATTAGTTCATAGCCCATATATGGA
GTTCCGCGTTACATAACTTACGGTAAATGGCCCGCCTGGCTGACCGCCCAACGACCCCCGCCCATTGACG
TCAATAATGACGTATGTTCCCATAGTAACGCCAATAGGGACTTTCCATTGACGTCAATGGGTGGAGTATT
TACGGTAAACTGCCCACTTGGCAGTACATCAAGTGTATCATATGCCAAGTACGCCCCCTATTGACGTCAA
TGACGGTAAATGGCCCGCCTGGCATTATGCCCAGTACATGACCTTATGGGACTTTCCTACTTGGCAGTAC
ATCTACGTATTAGTCATCGCTATTACCATGGTGATGCGGTTTTGGCAGTACATCAATGGGCGTGGATAGC
GGTTTGACTCACGGGGATTTCCAAGTCTCCACCCCATTGACGTCAATGGGAGTTTGTTTTGGCACCAAAA
TCAACGGGACTTTCCAAAATGTCGTAACAACTCCGCCCCATTGACGCAAATGGGCGGTAGGCGTGTACGG
TGGGAGGTCTATATAAGCAGAGCTCTCTGGCTAACTAGAGAACCCACTGCTTACTGGCTTATCGAAATTA
ATACGACTCACTATAGGGAGACCCAAGCTTGGTACCGAGCTCGGATCCACTAGTAACGGCCGCCAGTGTG
CTGGAATTCATGAAGCTACTGTCTTCTATCGAACAAGCATGCGATATTTGCCGACTTAAAAAGCTCAAGT
GCTCCAAAGAAAAACCGAAGTGCGCCAAGTGTCTGAAGAACAACTGGGAGTGTCGCTACTCTCCCAAAAC
CAAAAGGTCTCCGCTGACTAGGGCACATCTGACAGAAGTGGAATCAAGGCTAGAAAGACTGGAACAGCTA
TTTCTACTGATTTTTCCTCGAGAAGACCTTGACATGATTTTGAAAATGGATTCTTTACAGGATATAAAAG
CATTGTTAACAGGATTATTTGTACAAGATAATGTGAATAAAGATGCCGTCACAGATAGATTGGCTTCAGT
GGAGACTGATATGCCTCTAACATTGAGACAGCATAGAATAAGTGCGACATCATCATCGGAAGAGAGTAGT
AACAAAGGTCAAAGACAGTTGACTGTATCGGCGATCATGAGCGGGTCCAGCTATTATTATTACAGTGGAA
GCAGTGGTGGAAGTAGCTATTACTACTATTCTTCTGGAAGCTCCGGCAGCGGCGGAAGCTCATCCAGCAG
TGGCTCTGGGAGCTCCGGATCCTCTTCTGGTTATTACTACTACGGATCCAGTAGTGGCTCTTCCGGGAGT
TCTTCAGGCTCTAGCGGTGGGTCATCTAGCTCAGGCTCCAGTGGTAGCGGCGGCAGCTCATCTTCATCTG
GGTCCGGGTCCAGCGGCTCCTCTTCCGGCGGATCCAGTTCTGGCTCCTCATCCTAGGTCTAGAGGGCCCT
ATTCTATAGTGTCACCTAAATGCTAGAGCTCGCTGATCAGCCTCGACTGTGCCTTCTAGTTGCCAGCCAT
CTGTTGTTTGCCCCTCCCCCGTGCCTTCCTTGACCCTGGAAGGTGCCACTCCCACTGTCCTTTCCTAATA
AAATGAGGAAATTGCATCGCATTGTCTGAGTAGGTGTCATTCTATTCTGGGGGGTGGGGTGGGGCAGGAC
AGCAAGGGGGAGGATTGGGAAGACAATAGCAGGCATGCTGGGGATGCGGTGGGCTCTATGGCTTCTGAGG
CGGAAAGAACCAGCTGGGGCTCTAGGGGGTATCCCC
[124 nt withheld, positions 1787-1910]
C
[91 nt withheld, positions 1912-2002]
A
[49 nt withheld, positions 2004-2052]
CCTTTGACGTTGGAGTCCACGTTCTTT
[37 nt withheld, positions 2080-2116]
ACCCTATCTCGGTCTATTCTTTTGATTTATAAGGGATTTTGCCGATTTCGGCCTATTGGTTAAAAAATGA
GCTGATTTAACAAAAATTTAACGCGAATTAATTCTGTGGAATGTGTGTCAGTTAGGGTGTGGAAAGTCCC
CAGGCTCCCCAGCAGGCAGAAGTATGCAAAGCATGCATCTCAATTAGTCAGCAACCAGGTGTGGAAAGTC
CCCAGGCTCCCCAGCAGGCAGAAGTATGCAAAGCATGCATCTCAATTAGTCAGCAACCATAGTCCCGCCC
CTAACTCCGCCCATCCCGCCCCTAACTCCGCCCAGTTCCGCCCATTCTCCGCCCCATGGCTGACTAATTT
TTTTTATTTATGCAGAGGCCGAGGCCGCCTCTGCCTCTGAGCTATTCCAGAAGTAGTGAGGAGGCTTTTT
TGGAGGCCTAGGCTTTTGCAAAAAGCTCCCGGGAGCTTGTATATCCATTTTCGGATCTGATCAAGAGACA
GGATGAGGATCGTTTCGCATGATTGAACAAGATGGATTGCACGCAGGTTCTCCGGCCGCTTGGGTGGAGA
GGCTATTCGGCTATGACTGGGCACAACAGACAATCGGCTGCTCTGATGCCGCCGTGTTCCGGCTGTCAGC
GCAGGGGCGCCCGGTTCTTTTTGTCAAGACCGACCTGTCCGGTGCCCTGAATGAACTGCAGGACGAGGCA
GCGCGGCTATCGTGGCTGGCCACGACGGGCGTTCCTTGCGCAGCTGTGCTCGACGTTGTCACTGAAGCGG
GAAGGGACTGGCTGCTATTGGGCGAAGTGCCGGGGCAGGATCTCCTGTCATCTCACCTTGCTCCTGCCGA
GAAAGTATCCATCATGGCTGATGCAATGCGGCGGCTGCATACGCTTGATCCGGCTACCTGCCCATTCGAC
CACCAAGCGAAACATCGCATCGAGCGAGCACGTACTCGGATGGAAGCCGGTCTTGTCGATCAGGATGATC
TGGACGAAGAGCATCAGGGGCTCGCGCCAGCCGAACTGTTCGCCAGGCTCAAGGCGCGCATGCCCGACGG
CGAGGATCTCGTCGTGACCCATGGCGATGCCTGCTTGCCGAATATCATGGTGGAAAATGGCCGCTTTTCT
GGATTCATCGACTGTGGCCGGCTGGGTGTGGCGGACCGCTATCAGGACATAGCGTTGGCTACCCGTGATA
TTGCTGAAGAGCTTGGCGGCGAATGGGCTGACCGCTTCCTCGTGCTTTACGGTATCGCCGCTCCCGATTC
GCAGCGCATCGCCTTCTATCGCCTTCTTGACGAGTTCTTCTGAGCGGGACTCTGGGGTTCGAAATGACCG
ACCAAGCGACGCCCAACCTGCCATCACGAGATTTCGATTCCACCGCCGCCTTCTATGAAAGGTTGGGCTT
CGGAATCGTTTTCCGGGACGCCGGCTGGATGATCCTCCAGCGCGGGGATCTCATGCTGGAGTTCTTCGCC
CACCCCAACTTGTTTATTGCAGCTTATAATGGTTACAAATAAAGCAATAGCATCACAAATTTCACAAATA
AAGCATTTTTTTCACTGCATTCTAGTTGTGGTTTGTCCAAACTCATCAATGTATCTTATCATGTCTGTAT
ACCGTCGACCTCTAGCTAGAGCTTGGCGTAATCATGGTCATAGCTGTTTCCTGTGTGAAATTGTTATCCG
CTCACAATTCCACACAACATACGAGCCGGAAGCATAAAGTGTAAAGCCTGGGGTGCCTAATGAGTGAGCT
AACTCACATTAATTGCGTTGCGCTCACTGCCCGCTTTCCAGTCGGGAAACCTGTCGTGCCAGCTGCATTA
ATGAATCGGCCAACGCGCGGGGAGAGGCGGTTTGCGTATTGGGCGCTCTTCCGCTTCCTCGCTCACTGAC
TCGCTGCGCTCGGTCGTTCGGCTGCGGCGAGCGGTATCAGCTCACTCAAAGGCGGTAATACGGTTATCCA
CAGAATCAGGGGATAACGCAGGAAAGAACATGTGAGCAAAAGGCCAGCAAAAGGCCAGGAACCGTAAAAA
GGCCGCGTTGCTGGCGTTTTTCCATAGGCTCCGCCCCCCTGACGAGCATCACAAAAATCGACGCTCAAGT
CAGAGGTGGCGAAACCCGACAGGACTATAAAGATACCAGGCGTTTCCCCCTGGAAGCTCCCTCGTGCGCT
CTCCTGTTCCGACCCTGCCGCTTACCGGATACCTGTCCGCCTTTCTCCCTTCGGGAAGCGTGGCGCTTTC
TCATAGCTCACGCTGTAGGTATCTCAGTTCGGTGTAGGTCGTTCGCTCCAAGCTGGGCTGTGTGCACGAA
CCCCCCGTTCAGCCCGACCGCTGCGCCTTATCCGGTAACTATCGTCTTGAGTCCAACCCGGTAAGACACG
ACTTATCGCCACTGGCAGCAGCCACTGGTAACAGGATTAGCAGAGCGAGGTATGTAGGCGGTGCTACAGA
GTTCTTGAAGTGGTGGCCTAACTACGGCTACACTAGAAGAACAGTATTTGGTATCTGCGCTCTGCTGAAG
CCAGTTACCTTCGGAAAAAGAGTTGGTAGCTCTTGATCCGGCAAACAAACCACCGCTGGTAGCGGTGGTT
TTTTTGTTTGCAAGCAGCAGATTACGCGCAGAAAAAAAGGATCTCAAGAAGATCCTTTGATCTTTTCTAC
GGGGTCTGACGCTCAGTGGAACGAAAACTCACGTTAAGGGATTTTGGTCATGAGATTATCAAAAAGGATC
TTCACCTAGATCCTTTTAAATTAAAAATGAAGTTTTAAATCAATCTAAAGTATATATGAGTAAACTTGGT
CTGACAGTTACCAATGCTTAATCAGTGAGGCACCTATCTCAGCGATCTGTCTATTTCGTTCATCCATAGT
TGCCTGACTTCCCGTCGTGTAGATAACTACGATACGGGAGGGCTTACCATCTGGCCCCAGTGCTGCAATG
ATACCGCGAGACCCACGCTCACCGGCTCCAGATTTATCAGCAATAAACCAGCCAGCCGGAAGGGCCGAGC
GCAGAAGTGGTCCTGCAACTTTATCCGCCTCCATCCAGTCTATTAATTGTTGCCGGGAAGCTAGAGTAAG
TAGTTCGCCAGTTAATAGTTTGCGCAACGTTGTTGCCATTGCTACAGGCATCGTGGTGTCACGCTCGTCG
TTTGGTATGGCTTCATTCAGCTCCGGTTCCCAACGATCAAGGCGAGTTACATGATCCCCCATGTTGTGCA
AAAAAGCGGTTAGCTCCTTCGGTCCTCCGATCGTTGTCAGAAGTAAGTTGGCCGCAGTGTTATCACTCAT
GGTTATGGCAGCACTGCATAATTCTCTTACTGTCATGCCATCCGTAAGATGCTTTTCTGTGACTGGTGAG
TACTCAACCAAGTCATTCTGAGAATAGTGTATGCGGCGACCGAGTTGCTCTTGCCCGGCGTCAATACGGG
ATAATACCGCGCCACATAGCAGAACTTTAAAAGTGCTCATCATTGGAAAACGTTCTTCGGGGCGAAAACT
CTCAAGGATCTTACCGCTGTTGAGATCCAGTTCGATGTAACCCACTCGTGCACCCAACTGATCTTCAGCA
TCTTTTACTTTCACCAGCGTTTCTGGGTGAGCAAAAACAGGAAGGCAAAATGCCGCAAAAAAGGGAATAA
GGGCGACACGGAAATGTTGAATACTCATACTCTTCCTTTTTCAATATTATTGAAGCATTTATCAGGGTTA
TTGTCTCATGAGCGGATACATATTTGAATGTATTTAGAAAAATAAACAAATAGGGGTTCCGCGCACATTT
CCCCGAAAAGTGCCACCTGACGTCGACGGATCGGGAGATCTCCCGATCCCCTATGGTGCACTCTCAGTAC
AATCTGCTCTGATGCCGCATAGTTAAGCCAGTATCTGCTCCCTGCTTGTGTGTTGGAGGTCGCTGAGTAG
TGCGCGAGCAAAATTTAAGCTACAACAAGGCAAGGCTTGACCGACAATTGCATGAAGAATCTGCTTAGGG
TTAGGCGTTTTGCGCTGCTTCGCGATGTACGGGCCAGATATACGCGTT
